Addgene plasmid #72106: Ntn4-Fc-His
Purpose: Expresses the entire Netrin 4 protein, C-terminally fused to the Fc region of human IgG1 + 6X histidine tag.
Depositing lab: Woj Wojtowicz. Depositing organization: University of California, Berkeley. Publication: An extracellular biochemical screen reveals that FLRTs and Unc5s mediate neuronal subtype recognition in the retina. Visser JJ, Cheng Y, Perry SC, Chastain AB, Parsa B, Masri SS, Ray TA, Kay JN, Wojtowicz WM. Elife. 2015 Dec 3;4. pii: e08149. doi: 10.7554/eLife.08149. PubMed 26633812.
Backbone
  Vector backbone: pCMVi-SV40ori
  Vector type: Mammalian Expression
Growth in bacteria
  Bacterial resistance: Ampicillin, 100 μg/mL
  Growth temperature: 37°C
  Growth strain: DH5alpha
  Copy number: High Copy
Gene/Insert
  Gene/Insert name: Ntn4 (alt names: Netrin 4; NCBI gene ID 57764; Reference sequence NM_021320.3)
  Species: M. musculus (mouse)
  Insert size (bp): 1884
  Entrez Gene: Ntn4
  Promoter: CMV
  Tag / fusion protein: Fc-His (C terminal on backbone)
  Cloning method: Restriction Enzyme; 5′ cloning site NotI (not destroyed); 3′ cloning site AscI (not destroyed)
  Sequencing primers: 5′ GTCAGAGGTAACTCCCGTTGC; 3′ ATCATGAGGGTGTCCTTG
Terms and licenses: Academic/Nonprofit Terms; Industry Terms: Not Available to Industry
How to cite: Ntn4-Fc-His was a gift from Woj Wojtowicz (Addgene plasmid # 72106 ; http://n2t.net/addgene:72106 ; RRID:Addgene_72106)
