[The description below was written by a language model from this plasmid's Addgene catalogue record and pLannotate feature annotations shown in this document.]
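Description:
Ntn4-Fc-His is a 7,610-nt mammalian expression plasmid built on the pCMVi-SV40ori backbone that produces mouse Netrin 4 as a tagged fusion protein. It is maintained in E. coli through a high-copy ColE1/pUC-type origin and selected with ampicillin via the β-lactamase gene under its native bla promoter. The backbone also carries an f1 phage origin, along with short remnants of rop, bom and lacZα that appear to be leftovers from ancestral vectors rather than functional parts. An SV40 enhancer/early promoter region is annotated with no coding sequence after it. Consistent with the backbone name, it most likely supplies the SV40 origin, which allows episomal amplification in cells expressing large T antigen, although the record does not spell this out.

The expression cassette combines the human cytomegalovirus immediate early enhancer and promoter with CMV intron A, an arrangement commonly used to boost transcript processing and expression levels. Downstream lies the complete 1,884-bp Ntn4 open reading frame, cloned between retained NotI and AscI sites. It is followed closely by a fragment of the human IgG1 heavy chain constant region (Fc) and, according to the catalogue entry, a 6X histidine tag, which the feature table does not annotate separately. An SV40 polyadenylation signal terminates the transcript. Because the full-length Netrin 4 sequence is used, its native signal peptide would be expected to direct secretion of the fusion. The Fc portion typically dimerises the protein and allows capture or detection with Fc-binding reagents, and the His tag permits metal-affinity purification. The associated publication describes an extracellular biochemical screen for receptor–ligand interactions underlying neuronal subtype recognition in the retina, so the construct was evidently made to supply soluble Netrin 4 for such binding assays.
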