Features (pLannotate 1.2.2; 14 found; start..end, strand, type, name):
     25..408     +  enhancer       CMV enhancer: human cytomegalovirus immediate early enhancer
    410..609     +  promoter       CMV promoter: human cytomegalovirus (CMV) immediate early promoter
    748..1573    +  intron         CMV intron A: human cytomegalovirus intron A (Chapman et al., 1991)
   1610..3493    +  CDS            Ntn4: NET4_MOUSE - Experimental evidence at protein level: Swiss-Prot protein existence level 1. May play an important role in neural, kidney and vascular development. Promotes neurite elongation from olfactory bulb explants. From Mus musculus (Mouse).
   3503..4183    +  CDS            IGHG1 (fragment): IGHG1_HUMAN - Experimental evidence at protein level: Swiss-Prot protein existence level 1. Constant region of immunoglobulin heavy chains. Immunoglobulins, also known as antibodies, are membrane-bound or secreted glycoproteins produced by B lymphocytes. In the recognition phase of humoral immunity, the membrane-bound immunoglobulins serve as receptors which, upon binding of a specific antigen, trigger the clonal expansion and differentiation of B lymphocytes into immunoglobulins- secreting plasma cells. Secreted immunoglobulins mediate the effector phase of humoral immunity, which results in
   4233..4354    +  polyA_signal   SV40 poly(A) signal: SV40 polyadenylation signal
   4563..5151    -  rep_origin     ori: high-copy-number ColE1/pMB1/pBR322/pUC origin of replication
   5322..6182    -  CDS            AmpR: β-lactamase; bla; confers resistance to ampicillin, carbenicillin, and related antibiotics
   6183..6287    -  promoter       AmpR promoter: bla
   6382..6417    +  CDS            rop (fragment): Rop protein, which maintains plasmids at low copy number; rop
   6440..6770    +  promoter       SV40 promoter: SV40 enhancer and early promoter
   6893..6992    +  misc_feature   bom (fragment): basis of mobility region from pBR322
   7020..7448    -  rep_origin     f1 ori (sequence partly withheld): f1 bacteriophage origin of replication; arrow indicates direction of (+) strand synthesis
   7452..7609    -  CDS            lacZα (fragment): LacZα fragment of β-galactosidase; lacZ fragment
>Addgene plasmid #72106 | Ntn4-Fc-His | depositor full sequence | sequence record 138919 | Full sequence
GTCGAGGTCTCGACGGTATCGATTGACATTGATTATTGACTAGCTAGTTATTAATAGTAATCAATTACGG
GGTCATTAGTTCATAGCCCATATATGGAGTTCCGCGTTACATAACTTACGGTAAATGGCCCGCCTGGCTG
ACCGCCCAACGACCCCCGCCCATTGACGTCAATAATGACGTATGTTCCCATAGTAACGCCAATAGGGACT
TTCCATTGACGTCAATGGGTGGAGTATTTACGGTAAACTGCCCACTTGGCAGTACATCAAGTGTATCATA
TGCCAAGTCCGCCCCCTATTGACGTCAATGACGGTAAATGGCCCGCCTGGCATTATGCCCAGTACATGAC
CTTACGGGACTTTCCTACTTGGCAGTACATCTACGTATTAGTCATCGCTATTACCATGGTGATGCGGTTT
TGGCAGTACACCAATGGGCGTGGATAGCGGTTTGACTCACGGGGATTTCCAAGTCTCCACCCCATTGACG
TCAATGGGAGTTTGTTTTGGCACCAAAATCAACGGGACTTTCCAAAATGTCGTAATAACCCCGCCCCGTT
GACGCAAATGGGCGGTAGGCGTGTACGGTGGGAGGTCTATATAAGCAGAGCTCGTTTAGTGAACCGTCAG
ATCGCCTGGAGACGCCATCCACGCTGTTTTGACCTCCATAGAAGACACCGGGACCGATCCAGCCTCCGCG
GCCGGGAACGGTGCATTGGAACGCGGATTCCCCGTGCCAAGAGTGACGTAAGTACCGCCTATAGACTCTA
TAGGCACACCCCTTTGGCTCTTATGCATGCTATACTGTTTTTGGCTTGGGGCCTATACACCCCCGCTTCC
ATATGCTATAGGTGATGGTATAGCTTAGCCTATAGGTGTGGGTTATTGACCATTATTGACCACTCCCCTA
TTGGTGACGATACTTTCCATTACTAATCCATAACATGGCTCTTTGCCACAACTATCTCTATTGGCTATAT
GCCAATACTCTGTCCTTCAGAGACTGACACGGACTCTGTATTTTTACAGGATGGGGTCCCATTTATTATT
TACAAATTCACATATACAACAACGCCGTCCCCCGTGCCCGCAGTTTTTATTAAACATAGCGTGGGATCTC
CACGCGAATCTCGGGTACGTGTTCCGGACATGGGCTCTTCTCCGGTAGCGGCGGAGCTTCCACATCCGAG
CCCTGGTCCCATGCCTCCAGCGGCTCATGGTCGCTCGGCAGCTCCTTGCTCCTAACAGTGGAGGCCAGAC
TTAGGCACAGCACAATGCCCACCACCACCAGTGTGCCGCACAAGGCCGTGGCGGTAGGGTATGTGTCTGA
AAATGAGCTCGGAGATTGGGCTCGCACCGCTGACGCAGATGGAAGACTTAAGGCAGCGGCAGAAGAAGAT
GCAGGCAGCTGAGTTGTTGTATTCTGATAAGAGTCAGAGGTAACTCCCGTTGCGGTGCTGTTAACGGTGG
AGGGCAGTGTAGTCTGAGCAGTACTCGTTGCTGCCGCGCGCGCCACCAGACATAATAGCTGACAGACTAA
CAGACTGTTCCTTTCCATGGGTCTTTTCTGCAGAAGCTTGAATTCTCGAGGATCCGCGGCCGCGCCACCA
TGGGGAGCTGCGCACGGCTGCTGCTGCTCTGGGGCTGCTCCGCGGTGGCCGCAGGCTTGAATGGAGTAGC
CGGAGCGAACTCCCGCTGTGAGAAGGCATGCAACCCTCGCATGGGAAACTTGGCTTTGGGAAGAAAGCTC
CGGGCAGACACTATGTGTGGCCAGAACGCCACCGAACTCTTCTGCTTCTACAGTGAGAATGCTGACCTCA
CTTGCCGGCAGCCCAAGTGTGATAAATGCAACGCTGCCCATTCTCACCTAGCTCACCCACCCTCTGCCAT
GGCAGACTCATCCTTCAGGTTTCCCCGGACATGGTGGCAGTCTGCAGAGGATGTGCACAGGGAAAAGATT
CAGCTAGACCTGGAAGCAGAATTCTACTTCACTCACCTAATTATGGTGTTCAAGTCTCCCAGGCCTGCAG
CCATGGTGCTGGACCGGTCCCAGGACTTTGGGAAGACCTGGAAGCCTTACAAGTACTTTGCAACAAACTG
CTCGGCTACTTTTGGCCTGGAAGATGATGTTGTCAAGAAGGGAGCTATTTGCACGTCTAGATACTCAAAT
CCTTTCCCGTGCACCGGAGGAGAGGTTATTTTCAGAGCCCTGTCACCACCATACGACATAGAAAACCCTT
ACAGTGCCAAAGTGCAGGAGCAGCTGAAGATCACCAACCTCCGAGTGCGGCTGCTCAAGCGACAGTCCTG
CCCTTGTCAGATAAACGACCTGAACGCAAAACCTCACCATTTTATGCACTACGCAGTCTATGACTTCATC
GTCAAGGGCAGCTGCTTCTGCAACGGCCACGCTGACCAGTGCTTACCTGTGGAGGGCTTCAGACCCATCA
AGGCCCCGGGAGCGTTCCACGTGGTCCACGGGAGGTGTATGTGTAAGCACAACACAGCAGGCAGCCACTG
CCAGCACTGTGCACCATTGTACAATGACCGGCCCTGGGAGGCAGCGGACGGCAGAACAGGGGCTCCTAAC
GAATGCAGAACTTGCAAGTGCAATGGGCACGCGGACACCTGTCACTTCGACGTCAACGTGTGGGAGGCGT
CGGGGAACCGCAGCGGCGGTGTCTGCAACAACTGTCAGCACAACACTGAGGGTCAGCACTGTCAACGCTG
TAAGCCCGGTTTCTACCGCGACCTCAGAAGACCCTTCTCTGCCCCTGACGCTTGCAAAGCGTGTTCCTGC
CACCCGGTTGGATCGGCGATCCTTCCTTTCAGCTCAGTGACCTTCTGCGACCCCAGCAATGGTGACTGCC
CCTGCAAGCCTGGGGTGGCGGGGCCACATTGCGACAGATGCATGGTGGGATACTGGGGCTTTGGAGACTA
CGGCTGCAGACCTTGCGATTGTGCGGGGAGCTGCGACCCGCTCACGGGAGACTGCATCAGCAGTAACGCT
GATGTAGACTGGTACCACGAAGTCCCCGCCTTTCACTCGATGCACAATAAGAGTGAGCCCAGCTGGGAAT
GGGAGGATGAGCAAGGATTTTCTGCCCTCCGACACTCAGGTAAATGTGAATGTAAGGAACAGGTGTTAGG
AAACCCCAAAGCCTTCTGTGGAATGAAGTATTCATATGTGTTAAAAATCAAGATCTTATCAGCCCACGAC
AAAGGCTCCCATGCCGAAGTCAATGTGAAGATTAAGAAAGTCTTAAAGTCCACCAAACTGAAGATCTTAC
GAGGCAAGAGAACGCTATACCCAGAGTCCTGGACTAACAGAGGCTGCACCTGTCCAATCCTCAATCCAGG
ATTGGAGTACCTGGTCGCTGGCCACGAGGACGTAAGAACAGGCAAATTAATTGTGAATATGAAAAGCTTT
GTCCAGCACTGGAAACCAGCTCTTGGCAGAAGAGTCATGCACATCTTAAAAAGAGACTGCGTGGGCGCGC
CTGACAAAACTCACACATGCCCACCGTGCCCAGCACCTGAACTCCTGGGGGGACCGTCAGTCTTCCTCTT
CCCCCCAAAACCCAAGGACACCCTCATGATCTCCCGGACCCCTGAGGTCACATGCGTGGTGGTGGACGTG
AGCCACGAAGACCCTGAGGTCAAGTTCAACTGGTACGTGGACGGCGTGGAGGTGCATAATGCCAAGACAA
AGCCGCGGGAGGAGCAGTACAACAGCACGTACCGTGTGGTCAGCGTCCTCACCGTCCTGCACCAGGACTG
GCTGAATGGCAAGGAGTACAAGTGCAAGGTCTCCAACAAAGCCCTCCCAGCCCCCATCGAGAAAACCATC
TCCAAAGCCAAAGGGCAGCCCCGAGAACCACAGGTGTATACCCTGCCCCCATCCCGGGATGAGCTGACCA
AGAACCAGGTCAGCCTGACCTGCCTGGTCAAAGGCTTCTATCCCAGCGACATCGCCGTGGAGTGGGAGAG
CAATGGGCAGCCGGAGAACAACTACAAGACCACGCCTCCCGTGCTGGACTCCGACGGCTCCTTCTTCCTC
TACAGCAAGCTCACCGTGGACAAGAGCAGGTGGCAGCAGGGGAACGTCTTCTCATGCTCCGTGATGCATG
AGGCTCTGCACAACCACTACACGCAGAAGAGCCTCTCCCTGTCTCCGGGTAAAGGCGGCCATCATCACCA
TCACCATTAATCTAGAGATCTTATTAAAGCAGAACTTGTTTATTGCAGCTTATAATGGTTACAAATAAAG
CAATAGCATCACAAATTTCACAAATAAAGCATTTTTTTCACTGCATTCTAGTTGTGGTTTGTCCAAACTC
ATCAATGTATCTTATCATGTCTGGTCGACTCTAGCTAGACTCTTCCGCTTCCTCGCTCACTGACTCGCTG
CGCTCGGTCGTTCGGCTGCGGCGAGCGGTATCAGCTCACTCAAAGGCGGTAATACGGTTATCCACAGAAT
CAGGGGATAACGCAGGAAAGAACATGTGAGCAAAAGGCCAGCAAAAGGCCAGGAACCGTAAAAAGGCCGC
GTTGCTGGCGTTTTTCCATAGGCTCCGCCCCCCTGACGAGCATCACAAAAATCGACGCTCAAGTCAGAGG
TGGCGAAACCCGACAGGACTATAAAGATACCAGGCGTTTCCCCCTGGAAGCTCCCTCGTGCGCTCTCCTG
TTCCGACCCTGCCGCTTACCGGATACCTGTCCGCCTTTCTCCCTTCGGGAAGCGTGGCGCTTTCTCATAG
CTCACGCTGTAGGTATCTCAGTTCGGTGTAGGTCGTTCGCTCCAAGCTGGGCTGTGTGCACGAACCCCCC
GTTCAGCCCGACCGCTGCGCCTTATCCGGTAACTATCGTCTTGAGTCCAACCCGGTAAGACACGACTTAT
CGCCACTGGCAGCAGCCACTGGTAACAGGATTAGCAGAGCGAGGTATGTAGGCGGTGCTACAGAGTTCTT
GAAGTGGTGGCCTAACTACGGCTACACTAGAAGAACAGTATTTGGTATCTGCGCTCTGCTGAAGCCAGTT
ACCTTCGGAAAAAGAGTTGGTAGCTCTTGATCCGGCAAACAAACCACCGCTGGTAGCGGTGGTTTTTTTG
TTTGCAAGCAGCAGATTACGCGCAGAAAAAAAGGATCTCAAGAAGATCCTTTGATCTTTTCTACGGGGTC
TGACGCTCAGTGGAACGAAAACTCACGTTAAGGGATTTTGGTCATGAGATTATCAAAAAGGATCTTCACC
TAGATCCTTTTAAATTAAAAATGAAGTTTTAAATCAATCTAAAGTATATATGAGTAAACTTGGTCTGACA
GTTACCAATGCTTAATCAGTGAGGCACCTATCTCAGCGATCTGTCTATTTCGTTCATCCATAGTTGCCTG
ACTCCCCGTCGTGTAGATAACTACGATACGGGAGGGCTTACCATCTGGCCCCAGTGCTGCAATGATACCG
CGAGACCCACGCTCACCGGCTCCAGATTTATCAGCAATAAACCAGCCAGCCGGAAGGGCCGAGCGCAGAA
GTGGTCCTGCAACTTTATCCGCCTCCATCCAGTCTATTAATTGTTGCCGGGAAGCTAGAGTAAGTAGTTC
GCCAGTTAATAGTTTGCGCAACGTTGTTGCCATTGCTACAGGCATCGTGGTGTCACGCTCGTCGTTTGGT
ATGGCTTCATTCAGCTCCGGTTCCCAACGATCAAGGCGAGTTACATGATCCCCCATGTTGTGCAAAAAAG
CGGTTAGCTCCTTCGGTCCTCCGATCGTTGTCAGAAGTAAGTTGGCCGCAGTGTTATCACTCATGGTTAT
GGCAGCACTGCATAATTCTCTTACTGTCATGCCATCCGTAAGATGCTTTTCTGTGACTGGTGAGTACTCA
ACCAAGTCATTCTGAGAATAGTGTATGCGGCGACCGAGTTGCTCTTGCCCGGCGTCAATACGGGATAATA
CCGCGCCACATAGCAGAACTTTAAAAGTGCTCATCATTGGAAAACGTTCTTCGGGGCGAAAACTCTCAAG
GATCTTACCGCTGTTGAGATCCAGTTCGATGTAACCCACTCGTGCACCCAACTGATCTTCAGCATCTTTT
ACTTTCACCAGCGTTTCTGGGTGAGCAAAAACAGGAAGGCAAAATGCCGCAAAAAAGGGAATAAGGGCGA
CACGGAAATGTTGAATACTCATACTCTTCCTTTTTCAATATTATTGAAGCATTTATCAGGGTTATTGTCT
CATGAGCGGATACATATTTGAATGTATTTAGAAAAATAAACAAATAGGGGTTCCGCGCACATTTCCCCGA
AAAGTGCCACCTGACGTCTAAGAAACCATTATTATCATGACATTAACCTATAAAAATAGGCGTATCACGA
GGCCCTTTCGTCTCGCGCGTTTCGGTGATGACGGTGAAAACCTCTGACACATGCAGCTCCCGGAGGAATG
TGTGTCAGTTAGGGTGTGGAAAGTCCCCAGGCTCCCCAGGCAGGCAGAAGTATGCAAAGCATGCATCTCA
ATTAGTCAGCAACCAGGTGTGGAAAGTCCCCAGGCTCCCCAGCAGGCAGAAGTATGCAAAGCATGCATCT
CAATTAGTCAGCAACCATAGTCCCGCCCCTAACTCCGCCCATCCCGCCCCTAACTCCGCCCAGTTCCGCC
CATTCTCCGCCCCATGGCTGACTAATTTTTTTTATTTATGCAGAGGCCGAGGCCGCCTCTGCCTCTGAGC
TATTCCAGAAGTAGTGAGGAGGCTTTTTTGGAGGCCTAGGCTTTTGCAAAAAGCTCCCGGGAGCTTGTAT
ATCCATTTTCGTCCCGGAGACGGTCACAGCTTGTCTGTAAGCGGATGCCGGGAGCAGACAAGCCCGTCAG
GGCGCGTCAGCGGGTGTTGGCGGGTGTCGGGGCTGGCTTAACTATGCGGCATCAGAGCAGATTGTACTGA
GAGTGCACCATATGCGGTGTGAAATACCGCACAGATGCGTAAGGAGAAAATACCGCATCAGGAAATTGTA
AGCGTTAATATTTTGTTAAAATTCGCGTTAAATTTTTGTTAAATCAGCTCATTTTTTAACCAATAGGCCG
AAATCGGCAAAATCCCTTATAAATCAAAAGAATAGACCGAGATAGGGT
[37 nt withheld, positions 7119-7155]
AAAGAACGTGGACTCCAACGTCAAAGG
[49 nt withheld, positions 7183-7231]
T
[91 nt withheld, positions 7233-7323]
G
[124 nt withheld, positions 7325-7448]
CCATTCGCCATTCAGGCTGCGCAACTGTTGGGAAGGGCGATCGGTGCGGGCCTCTTCGCTATTACGCCAG
CTGGCGAAAGGGGGATGTGCTGCAAGGCGATTAAGTTGGGTAACGCCAGGGTTTTCCCAGTCACGACGTT
GTAAAACGACGGCCAGTGAATT
