>Addgene plasmid #72106 | Ntn4-Fc-His | addgene partial sequence | sequence record 138917 | pMRB101-F 5'-aagatgcaggcagctgagtt-3'
ACGGTGGAGGGCAGTGTAGTCTGAGCAGTACTCGTTGCTGCCGCGCGCGCCACCAGACATAATAGCTGAC
AGACTAACAGACTGTTCCTTTCCATGGGTCTTTTCTGCAGAAGCTTGAATTCTCGAGGATCCGCGGCCGC
GCCACCATGGGGAGCTGCGCACGGCTGCTGCTGCTCTGGGGCTGCTCCGCGGTGGCCGCAGGCTTGAATG
GAGTAGCCGGAGCGAACTCCCGCTGTGAGAAGGCATGCAACCCTCGCATGGGAAACTTGGCTTTGGGAAG
AAAGCTCCGGGCAGACACTATGTGTGGCCAGAACGCCACCGAACTCTTCTGCTTCTACAGTGAGAATGCT
GACCTCACTTGCCGGCAGCCCAAGTGTGATAAATGCAACGCTGCCCATTCTCACCTAGCTCACCCACCCT
CTGCCATGGCAGACTCATCCTTCAGGTTTCCCCGGACATGGTGGCAGTCTGCAGAGGATGTGCACAGGGA
AAAGATTCAGCTAGACCTGGAAGCAGAATTCTACTTCACTCACCTAATTATGGTGTTCAAGTCTCCCAGG
CCTGCAGCCATGGTGCTGGACCGGTCCCAGGACTTTGGGAAGACCTGGAAGCCTTACAAGTACTTTGCAA
CAAACTGCTCGGCTACTTTTGGCCTGGAAGATGATGTTGTCAAGAAGGGAGCTATTTGCACGTCTAGATA
CTCAAATCCTTTCCCGTGCACCGGAGGAGAGGTTATTTTCAGAGCCCTGTCACCACCATACGACATAGAA
AACCCTTACAGTGCCAA
