>Addgene plasmid #72106 | Ntn4-Fc-His | addgene partial sequence | sequence record 138918 | SV40pA-R 5'-GAAATTTGTGATGCTATTGC-3'
ATAAGATCTCTAGATTAATGGTGATGGTGATGATGGCCGCCTTTACCCGGAGACAGGGAGAGGCTCTTCT
GCGTGTAGTGGTTGTGCAGAGCCTCATGCATCACGGAGCATGAGAAGACGTTCCCCTGCTGCCACCTGCT
CTTGTCCACGGTGAGCTTGCTGTAGAGGAAGAAGGAGCCGTCGGAGTCCAGCACGGGAGGCGTGGTCTTG
TAGTTGTTCTCCGGCTGCCCATTGCTCTCCCACTCCACGGCGATGTCGCTGGGATAGAAGCCTTTGACCA
GGCAGGTCAGGCTGACCTGGTTCTTGGTCAGCTCATCCCGGGATGGGGGCAGGGTATACACCTGTGGTTC
TCGGGGCTGCCCTTTGGCTTTGGAGATGGTTTTCTCGATGGGGGCTGGGAGGGCTTTGTTGGAGACCTTG
CACTTGTACTCCTTGCCATTCAGCCAGTCCTGGTGCAGGACGGTGAGGACGCTGACCACACGGTACGTGC
TGTTGTACTGCTCCTCCCGCGGCTTTGTCTTGGCATTATGCACCTCCACGCCGTCCACGTACCAGTTGAA
CTTGACCTCAGGGTCTTCGTGGCTCACGTCCACCACCACGCATGTGACCTCAGGGGTCCGGGAGATCATG
AGGGTGTCCTTGGGTTTTGGGGGGAAGAGGAAGACTGACGGTCCCCCCAGGAGTTCAGGTGCTGGGCACG
GTGGGCATGTGTGAGTTTTGTCAGGCGCGCCCACGCAGTCTCTTTTTAAGATGTGCATGACTCTTCTGCC
AAGAGCTGGTTTCCAGTGCTGGACAAAGCTTTTCATATTCACAATTAATTTGCCTGTTCTTACGTCCTCG
TGGCCAGCGACCAG
